LOCUS       Exported 10949 bp ds-DNA circular SYN 12-MAY-2021
DEFINITION  Lenti-mediated expression of Chronos-GFP under the CaMKII promoter..
ACCESSION   .
VERSION     .
KEYWORDS    FCK-Chronos-GFP
SOURCE      synthetic DNA construct
  ORGANISM  synthetic DNA construct
REFERENCE   1 (bases 1 to 10949)
  AUTHORS   Klapoetke NC, Murata Y, Kim SS, Pulver SR, Birdsey-Benson A, Cho YK,
            Morimoto TK, Chuong AS, Carpenter EJ, Tian Z, Wang J, Xie Y, Yan Z,
            Zhang Y, Chow BY, Surek B, Melkonian M, Jayaraman V,
            Constantine-Paton M, Wong GK, Boyden ES
  TITLE     Independent optical excitation of distinct neural populations.
  JOURNAL   Nat Methods. 2014 Mar;11(3):338-46. doi: 10.1038/nmeth.2836. Epub
            2014 Feb 9.
  PUBMED    24509633
REFERENCE   2 (bases 1 to 10949)
  AUTHORS   .
  TITLE     Direct Submission
  JOURNAL   Exported May 12, 2021 from SnapGene Server 1.1.58
            http://www.snapgene.com
FEATURES             Location/Qualifiers
     source          1..10949
                     /organism="synthetic DNA construct"
                     /mol_type="other DNA"
     primer_bind     complement(47..66)
                     /label=pRS-marker
                     /note="pRS vectors, use to sequence yeast selectable
                     marker"
     enhancer        238..617
                     /label=CMV enhancer
                     /note="human cytomegalovirus immediate early enhancer"
     promoter        619..817
                     /label=CMV promoter
                     /note="human cytomegalovirus (CMV) immediate early
                     promoter"
     primer_bind     772..792
                     /label=CMV-F
                     /note="Human CMV immediate early promoter, forward primer"
     LTR             835..1015
                     /label=5' LTR (truncated)
                     /note="truncated 5' long terminal repeat (LTR) from HIV-1"
     misc_feature    1062..1187
                     /label=HIV-1 Psi
                     /note="packaging signal of human immunodeficiency virus
                     type 1"
     misc_feature    1680..1913
                     /label=RRE
                     /note="The Rev response element (RRE) of HIV-1 allows for
                     Rev-dependent mRNA export from the nucleus to the
                     cytoplasm."
     CDS             2098..2142
                     /codon_start=1
                     /product="antigenic peptide corresponding to amino acids
                     655 to 669 of the HIV envelope protein gp41 (Lutje Hulsik
                     et al., 2013)"
                     /label=gp41 peptide
                     /note="recognized by the 2H10 single-chain llama nanobody"
                     /translation="KNEQELLELDKWASL"
     misc_feature    2440..2557
                     /label=cPPT/CTS
                     /note="central polypurine tract and central termination
                     sequence of HIV-1"
     promoter        2602..3891
                     /label=CaMKII promoter
                     /note="promoter for the mouse calcium/calmodulin-dependent
                     kinase II alpha subunit"
     regulatory      3901..3910
                     /regulatory_class="other"
                     /note="vertebrate consensus sequence for strong initiation
                     of translation (Kozak, 1987)"
     CDS             4900..5613
                     /codon_start=1
                     /product="enhanced GFP"
                     /label=EGFP
                     /translation="VSKGEELFTGVVPILVELDGDVNGHKFSVSGEGEGDATYGKLTLK
                     FICTTGKLPVPWPTLVTTLTYGVQCFSRYPDHMKQHDFFKSAMPEGYVQERTIFFKDDG
                     NYKTRAEVKFEGDTLVNRIELKGIDFKEDGNILGHKLEYNYNSHNVYIMADKQKNGIKV
                     NFKIRHNIEDGSVQLADHYQQNTPIGDGPVLLPDNHYLSTQSALSKDPNEKRDHMVLLE
                     FVTAAGITLGMDELYK"
     primer_bind     complement(4942..4963)
                     /label=EGFP-N
                     /note="EGFP, reverse primer"
     primer_bind     complement(5203..5222)
                     /label=EXFP-R
                     /note="For distinguishing EGFP variants, reverse primer"
     primer_bind     5550..5571
                     /label=EGFP-C
                     /note="EGFP, forward primer"
     misc_feature    5641..6229
                     /label=WPRE
                     /note="woodchuck hepatitis virus posttranscriptional
                     regulatory element"
     primer_bind     complement(5694..5714)
                     /label=WPRE-R
                     /note="WPRE, reverse primer"
     CDS             complement(6112..6123)
                     /codon_start=1
                     /product="Factor Xa recognition and cleavage site"
                     /label=Factor Xa site
                     /translation="IEGR"
     primer_bind     complement(6232..6248)
                     /label=KS primer
                     /note="common sequencing primer, one of multiple similar
                     variants"
     primer_bind     complement(6233..6249)
                     /label=pBluescriptKS
                     /note="For pBluescript vector"
     LTR             6754..6934
                     /label=5' LTR (truncated)
                     /note="truncated 5' long terminal repeat (LTR) from HIV-1"
     primer_bind     complement(6960..6977)
                     /label=BGH-rev
                     /note="Bovine growth hormone terminator, reverse primer.
                     Also called BGH reverse"
     polyA_signal    6966..7190
                     /label=bGH poly(A) signal
                     /note="bovine growth hormone polyadenylation signal"
     rep_origin      7236..7664
                     /direction=RIGHT
                     /label=f1 ori
                     /note="f1 bacteriophage origin of replication; arrow
                     indicates direction of (+) strand synthesis"
     primer_bind     complement(7323..7342)
                     /label=F1ori-R
                     /note="F1 origin, reverse primer"
     primer_bind     7533..7554
                     /label=F1ori-F
                     /note="F1 origin, forward primer"
     primer_bind     complement(7673..7693)
                     /label=pBABE 3'
                     /note="SV40 enhancer, reverse primer for pBABE vectors"
     promoter        7678..8007
                     /label=SV40 promoter
                     /note="SV40 enhancer and early promoter"
     rep_origin      7858..7993
                     /label=SV40 ori
                     /note="SV40 origin of replication"
     primer_bind     7920..7939
                     /label=SV40pro-F
                     /note="SV40 promoter/origin, forward primer"
     promoter        8055..8102
                     /label=EM7 promoter
                     /note="synthetic bacterial promoter "
     CDS             8121..8495
                     /codon_start=1
                     /gene="Sh ble from Streptoalloteichus hindustanus"
                     /product="antibiotic-binding protein"
                     /label=BleoR
                     /note="confers resistance to bleomycin, phleomycin, and
                     Zeocin(TM)"
                     /translation="MAKLTSAVPVLTARDVAGAVEFWTDRLGFSRDFVEDDFAGVVRDD
                     VTLFISAVQDQVVPDNTLAWVWVRGLDELYAEWSEVVSTNFRDASGPAMTEIGEQPWGR
                     EFALRDPAGNCVHFVAEEQD"
     polyA_signal    8625..8746
                     /label=SV40 poly(A) signal
                     /note="SV40 polyadenylation signal"
     primer_bind     complement(8662..8681)
                     /label=SV40pA-R
                     /note="SV40 polyA, reverse primer"
     primer_bind     8716..8735
                     /label=EBV-rev
                     /note="SV40 polyA terminator, reverse primer"
     primer_bind     complement(8795..8811)
                     /label=M13 rev
                     /note="common sequencing primer, one of multiple similar
                     variants"
     primer_bind     complement(8795..8811)
                     /label=M13 Reverse
                     /note="In lacZ gene. Also called M13-rev"
     primer_bind     complement(8808..8830)
                     /label=M13/pUC Reverse
                     /note="In lacZ gene"
     protein_bind    8819..8835
                     /label=lac operator
                     /bound_moiety="lac repressor encoded by lacI"
                     /note="The lac repressor binds to the lac operator to
                     inhibit transcription in E. coli. This inhibition can be
                     relieved by adding lactose or
                     isopropyl-beta-D-thiogalactopyranoside (IPTG)."
     promoter        complement(8843..8873)
                     /label=lac promoter
                     /note="promoter for the E. coli lac operon"
     protein_bind    8888..8909
                     /label=CAP binding site
                     /bound_moiety="E. coli catabolite activator protein"
                     /note="CAP binding activates transcription in the presence
                     of cAMP."
     primer_bind     complement(9026..9043)
                     /label=L4440
                     /note="L4440 vector, forward primer"
     rep_origin      complement(9197..9785)
                     /direction=LEFT
                     /label=ori
                     /note="high-copy-number ColE1/pMB1/pBR322/pUC origin of
                     replication"
     primer_bind     complement(9277..9296)
                     /label=pBR322ori-F
                     /note="pBR322 origin, forward primer"
     CDS             complement(9956..10816)
                     /codon_start=1
                     /gene="bla"
                     /product="beta-lactamase"
                     /label=AmpR
                     /note="confers resistance to ampicillin, carbenicillin, and
                     related antibiotics"
                     /translation="MSIQHFRVALIPFFAAFCLPVFAHPETLVKVKDAEDQLGARVGYI
                     ELDLNSGKILESFRPEERFPMMSTFKVLLCGAVLSRIDAGQEQLGRRIHYSQNDLVEYS
                     PVTEKHLTDGMTVRELCSAAITMSDNTAANLLLTTIGGPKELTAFLHNMGDHVTRLDRW
                     EPELNEAIPNDERDTTMPVAMATTLRKLLTGELLTLASRQQLIDWMEADKVAGPLLRSA
                     LPAGWFIADKSGAGERGSRGIIAALGPDGKPSRIVVIYTTGSQATMDERNRQIAEIGAS
                     LIKHW"
     primer_bind     10579..10598
                     /label=Amp-R
                     /note="Ampicillin resistance gene, reverse primer"
     promoter        complement(10817..10921)
                     /gene="bla"
                     /label=AmpR promoter
ORIGIN
        1 gtcgacggat cgggagatct cccgatcccc tatggtgcac tctcagtaca atctgctctg
       61 atgccgcata gttaagccag tatctgctcc ctgcttgtgt gttggaggtc gctgagtagt
      121 gcgcgagcaa aatttaagct acaacaaggc aaggcttgac cgacaattgc atgaagaatc
      181 tgcttagggt taggcgtttt gcgctgcttc gcgatgtacg ggccagatat acgcgttgac
      241 attgattatt gactagttat taatagtaat caattacggg gtcattagtt catagcccat
      301 atatggagtt ccgcgttaca taacttacgg taaatggccc gcctggctga ccgcccaacg
      361 acccccgccc attgacgtca ataatgacgt atgttcccat agtaacgcca atagggactt
      421 tccattgacg tcaatgggtg gagtatttac ggtaaactgc ccacttggca gtacatcaag
      481 tgtatcatat gccaagtacg ccccctattg acgtcaatga cggtaaatgg cccgcctggc
      541 attatgccca gtacatgacc ttatgggact ttcctacttg gcagtacatc tacgtattag
      601 tcatcgctat taccatggtg atgcggtttt ggcagtacat caatgggcgt ggatagcggt
      661 ttgactcacg gggatttcca agtctccacc ccattgacgt caatgggagt ttgttttggc
      721 accaaaatca acgggacttt ccaaaatgtc gtaacaactc cgccccattg acgcaaatgg
      781 gcggtaggcg tgtacggtgg gaggtctata taagcagcgc gttttgcctg tactgggtct
      841 ctctggttag accagatctg agcctgggag ctctctggct aactagggaa cccactgctt
      901 aagcctcaat aaagcttgcc ttgagtgctt caagtagtgt gtgcccgtct gttgtgtgac
      961 tctggtaact agagatccct cagacccttt tagtcagtgt ggaaaatctc tagcagtggc
     1021 gcccgaacag ggacttgaaa gcgaaaggga aaccagagga gctctctcga cgcaggactc
     1081 ggcttgctga agcgcgcacg gcaagaggcg aggggcggcg actggtgagt acgccaaaaa
     1141 ttttgactag cggaggctag aaggagagag atgggtgcga gagcgtcagt attaagcggg
     1201 ggagaattag atcgcgatgg gaaaaaattc ggttaaggcc agggggaaag aaaaaatata
     1261 aattaaaaca tatagtatgg gcaagcaggg agctagaacg attcgcagtt aatcctggcc
     1321 tgttagaaac atcagaaggc tgtagacaaa tactgggaca gctacaacca tcccttcaga
     1381 caggatcaga agaacttaga tcattatata atacagtagc aaccctctat tgtgtgcatc
     1441 aaaggataga gataaaagac accaaggaag ctttagacaa gatagaggaa gagcaaaaca
     1501 aaagtaagac caccgcacag caagcggccg ctgatcttca gacctggagg aggagatatg
     1561 agggacaatt ggagaagtga attatataaa tataaagtag taaaaattga accattagga
     1621 gtagcaccca ccaaggcaaa gagaagagtg gtgcagagag aaaaaagagc agtgggaata
     1681 ggagctttgt tccttgggtt cttgggagca gcaggaagca ctatgggcgc agcgtcaatg
     1741 acgctgacgg tacaggccag acaattattg tctggtatag tgcagcagca gaacaatttg
     1801 ctgagggcta ttgaggcgca acagcatctg ttgcaactca cagtctgggg catcaagcag
     1861 ctccaggcaa gaatcctggc tgtggaaaga tacctaaagg atcaacagct cctggggatt
     1921 tggggttgct ctggaaaact catttgcacc actgctgtgc cttggaatgc tagttggagt
     1981 aataaatctc tggaacagat ttggaatcac acgacctgga tggagtggga cagagaaatt
     2041 aacaattaca caagcttaat acactcctta attgaagaat cgcaaaacca gcaagaaaag
     2101 aatgaacaag aattattgga attagataaa tgggcaagtt tgtggaattg gtttaacata
     2161 acaaattggc tgtggtatat aaaattattc ataatgatag taggaggctt ggtaggttta
     2221 agaatagttt ttgctgtact ttctatagtg aatagagtta ggcagggata ttcaccatta
     2281 tcgtttcaga cccacctccc aaccccgagg ggacccgaca ggcccgaagg aatagaagaa
     2341 gaaggtggag agagagacag agacagatcc attcgattag tgaacggatc ggcactgcgt
     2401 gcgccaattc tgcagacaaa tggcagtatt catccacaat tttaaaagaa aaggggggat
     2461 tggggggtac agtgcagggg aaagaatagt agacataata gcaacagaca tacaaactaa
     2521 agaattacaa aaacaaatta caaaaattca aaattttcgg gtttattaca gggacagcag
     2581 agatccagtt tggttaatta acattatggc cttaggtcac ttcatctcca tggggttctt
     2641 cttctgattt tctagaaaat gagatggggg tgcagagagc ttcctcagtg acctgcccag
     2701 ggtcacatca gaaatgtcag agctagaact tgaactcaga ttactaatct taaattccat
     2761 gccttggggg catgcaagta cgatatacag aaggagtgaa ctcattaggg cagatgacca
     2821 atgagtttag gaaagaagag tccagggcag ggtacatcta caccacccgc ccagccctgg
     2881 gtgagtccag ccacgttcac ctcattatag ttgcctctct ccagtcctac cttgacggga
     2941 agcacaagca gaaactggga caggagcccc aggagaccaa atcttcatgg tccctctggg
     3001 aggatgggtg gggagagctg tggcagaggc ctcaggaggg gccctgctgc tcagtggtga
     3061 cagatagggg tgagaaagca gacagagtca ttccgtcagc attctgggtc tgtttggtac
     3121 ttcttctcac gctaaggtgg cggtgtgata tgcacaatgg ctaaaaagca gggagagctg
     3181 gaaagaaaca aggacagaga cagaggccaa gtcaaccaga ccaattccca gaggaagcaa
     3241 agaaaccatt acagagacta caagggggaa gggaaggaga gatgaattag cttcccctgt
     3301 aaaccttaga acccagctgt tgccagggca acggggcaat acctgtctct tcagaggaga
     3361 tgaagttgcc agggtaacta catcctgtct ttctcaagga ccatcccaga atgtggcacc
     3421 cactagccgt taccatagca actgcctctt tgccccactt aatcccatcc cgtctgttaa
     3481 aagggcccta tagttggagg tgggggaggt aggaagagcg atgatcactt gtggactaag
     3541 tttgttcaca tccccttctc caaccccctc agtacatcac cctgggagaa caaggtccac
     3601 ttgcttctgg gcccacacag tcctgcagta ttgtgtatat aaggccaggg caacggagga
     3661 gcaggttttg aagtgaaagg caggcaggtg ttggggaggc agttaccggg gcaacgggaa
     3721 cagggcgttt cggaggtggt tgccatgggg acctggatgc tgacgaaggc tcgcgaggct
     3781 gtgagcagcc acagtgccct gctcagaagc cccaagctcg tcaatcaagc tggttctcca
     3841 tttgcactca ggagcacggg caggcgagtg gcccctagtt ctgggggcag cgggggatcc
     3901 gccaccatgg aaacagccgc cacaatgacc cacgccttta tctcagccgt gcctagcgcc
     3961 gaagccacaa ttagaggcct gctgagcgcc gcagcagtgg tgacaccagc agcagacgct
     4021 cacggagaaa cctctaacgc cacaacagcc ggagccgatc acggttgctt cccccacatc
     4081 aaccacggaa ccgagctgca gcacaagatc gcagtgggac tccagtggtt caccgtgatc
     4141 gtggctatcg tgcagctcat cttctacggt tggcacagct tcaaggccac aaccggctgg
     4201 gaggaggtct acgtctgcgt gatcgagctc gtcaagtgct tcatcgagct gttccacgag
     4261 gtcgacagcc cagccacagt gtaccagacc aacggaggag ccgtgatttg gctgcggtac
     4321 agcatgtggc tcctgacttg ccccgtgatc ctgatccacc tgagcaacct gaccggactg
     4381 cacgaagagt acagcaagcg gaccatgacc atcctggtga ccgacatcgg caacatcgtg
     4441 tgggggatca cagccgcctt tacaaagggc cccctgaaga tcctgttctt catgatcggc
     4501 ctgttctacg gcgtgacttg cttcttccag atcgccaagg tgtatatcga gagctaccac
     4561 accctgccca aaggcgtctg ccggaagatt tgcaagatca tggcctacgt cttcttctgc
     4621 tcttggctga tgttccccgt gatgttcatc gccggacacg agggactggg cctgatcaca
     4681 ccttacacca gcggaatcgg ccacctgatc ctggatctga tcagcaagaa cacttggggc
     4741 ttcctgggcc accacctgag agtgaagatc cacgagcaca tcctgatcca cggcgacatc
     4801 cggaagacaa ccaccatcaa cgtggccggc gagaacatgg agatcgagac cttcgtcgac
     4861 gaggaggagg agggaggagt ggcggcaccg gtagtagcag tgagcaaggg cgaggagctg
     4921 ttcaccgggg tggtgcccat cctggtcgag ctggacggcg acgtaaacgg ccacaagttc
     4981 agcgtgtccg gcgagggcga gggcgatgcc acctacggca agctgaccct gaagttcatt
     5041 tgcaccaccg gcaagctgcc cgtgccctgg cccaccctcg tgaccaccct gacctacggc
     5101 gtgcagtgct tcagccgcta ccccgaccac atgaagcagc acgacttctt caagtccgcc
     5161 atgcccgaag gctacgtcca ggagcgcacc atcttcttca aggacgacgg caactacaag
     5221 acccgcgccg aggtgaagtt cgagggcgac accctggtga accgcatcga gctgaagggc
     5281 atcgacttca aggaggacgg caacatcctg gggcacaagc tggagtacaa ctacaacagc
     5341 cacaacgtct atatcatggc cgacaagcag aagaacggca tcaaggtgaa cttcaagatc
     5401 cgccacaaca tcgaggacgg cagcgtgcag ctcgccgacc actaccagca gaacaccccc
     5461 atcggcgacg gccccgtgct gctgcccgac aaccactacc tgagcaccca gtccgccctg
     5521 agcaaagacc ccaacgagaa gcgcgatcac atggtcctgc tggagttcgt gaccgccgcc
     5581 gggatcactc tcggcatgga cgagctgtac aagtaagaat tcgatatcaa gcttatcgat
     5641 aatcaacctc tggattacaa aatttgtgaa agattgactg gtattcttaa ctatgttgct
     5701 ccttttacgc tatgtggata cgctgcttta atgcctttgt atcatgctat tgcttcccgt
     5761 atggctttca ttttctcctc cttgtataaa tcctggttgc tgtctcttta tgaggagttg
     5821 tggcccgttg tcaggcaacg tggcgtggtg tgcactgtgt ttgctgacgc aacccccact
     5881 ggttggggca ttgccaccac ctgtcagctc ctttccggga ctttcgcttt ccccctccct
     5941 attgccacgg cggaactcat cgccgcctgc cttgcccgct gctggacagg ggctcggctg
     6001 ttgggcactg acaattccgt ggtgttgtcg gggaaatcat cgtcctttcc ttggctgctc
     6061 gcctgtgttg ccacctggat tctgcgcggg acgtccttct gctacgtccc ttcggccctc
     6121 aatccagcgg accttccttc ccgcggcctg ctgccggctc tgcggcctct tccgcgtctt
     6181 cgccttcgcc ctcagacgag tcggatctcc ctttgggccg cctccccgca tcgataccgt
     6241 cgacctcgag acctagaaaa acatggagca atcacaagta gcaatacagc agctaccaat
     6301 gctgattgtg cctggctaga agcacaagag gaggaggagg tgggttttcc agtcacacct
     6361 caggtacctt taagaccaat gacttacaag gcagctgtag atcttagcca ctttttaaaa
     6421 gaaaaggggg gactggaagg gctaattcac tcccaacgaa gacaagatat ccttgatctg
     6481 tggatctacc acacacaagg ctacttccct gattggcaga actacacacc agggccaggg
     6541 atcagatatc cactgacctt tggatggtgc tacaagctag taccagttga gcaagagaag
     6601 gtagaagaag ccaatgaagg agagaacacc cgcttgttac accctgtgag cctgcatggg
     6661 atggatgacc cggagagaga agtattagag tggaggtttg acagccgcct agcatttcat
     6721 cacatggccc gagagctgca tccggactgt actgggtctc tctggttaga ccagatctga
     6781 gcctgggagc tctctggcta actagggaac ccactgctta agcctcaata aagcttgcct
     6841 tgagtgcttc aagtagtgtg tgcccgtctg ttgtgtgact ctggtaacta gagatccctc
     6901 agaccctttt agtcagtgtg gaaaatctct agcagggccc gtttaaaccc gctgatcagc
     6961 ctcgactgtg ccttctagtt gccagccatc tgttgtttgc ccctcccccg tgccttcctt
     7021 gaccctggaa ggtgccactc ccactgtcct ttcctaataa aatgaggaaa ttgcatcgca
     7081 ttgtctgagt aggtgtcatt ctattctggg gggtggggtg gggcaggaca gcaaggggga
     7141 ggattgggaa gacaatagca ggcatgctgg ggatgcggtg ggctctatgg cttctgaggc
     7201 ggaaagaacc agctggggct ctagggggta tccccnnnnn nnnnnnnnnn nnnnnnnnnn
     7261 nnnnnnnnnn nnnnnnnnnn nnnnnnnnnn nnnnnnnnnn nnnnnnnnnn nnnnnnnnnn
     7321 nnnnnnnnnn nnnnnnnnnn nnnnnnnnnn nnnnnnnnnc nnnnnnnnnn nnnnnnnnnn
     7381 nnnnnnnnnn nnnnnnnnnn nnnnnnnnnn nnnnnnnnnn nnnnnnnnnn nnnnnnnnnn
     7441 nnnnnnnnnn nannnnnnnn nnnnnnnnnn nnnnnnnnnn nnnnnnnnnn nnnnnnnnnn
     7501 ncctttgacg ttggagtcca cgttctttaa tagtggactc ttgttccaaa ctggaacaac
     7561 actcaaccct atctcggtct attcttttga tttataaggg attttgccga tttcggccta
     7621 ttggttaaaa aatgagctga tttaacaaaa atttaacgcg aattaattct gtggaatgtg
     7681 tgtcagttag ggtgtggaaa gtccccaggc tccccagcag gcagaagtat gcaaagcatg
     7741 catctcaatt agtcagcaac caggtgtgga aagtccccag gctccccagc aggcagaagt
     7801 atgcaaagca tgcatctcaa ttagtcagca accatagtcc cgcccctaac tccgcccatc
     7861 ccgcccctaa ctccgcccag ttccgcccat tctccgcccc atggctgact aatttttttt
     7921 atttatgcag aggccgaggc cgcctctgcc tctgagctat tccagaagta gtgaggaggc
     7981 ttttttggag gcctaggctt ttgcaaaaag ctcccgggag cttgtatatc cattttcgga
     8041 tctgatcagc acgtgttgac aattaatcat cggcatagta tatcggcata gtataatacg
     8101 acaaggtgag gaactaaacc atggccaagt tgaccagtgc cgttccggtg ctcaccgcgc
     8161 gcgacgtcgc cggagcggtc gagttctgga ccgaccggct cgggttctcc cgggacttcg
     8221 tggaggacga cttcgccggt gtggtccggg acgacgtgac cctgttcatc agcgcggtcc
     8281 aggaccaggt ggtgccggac aacaccctgg cctgggtgtg ggtgcgcggc ctggacgagc
     8341 tgtacgccga gtggtcggag gtcgtgtcca cgaacttccg ggacgcctcc gggccggcca
     8401 tgaccgagat cggcgagcag ccgtgggggc gggagttcgc cctgcgcgac ccggccggca
     8461 actgcgtgca cttcgtggcc gaggagcagg actgacacgt gctacgagat ttcgattcca
     8521 ccgccgcctt ctatgaaagg ttgggcttcg gaatcgtttt ccgggacgcc ggctggatga
     8581 tcctccagcg cggggatctc atgctggagt tcttcgccca ccccaacttg tttattgcag
     8641 cttataatgg ttacaaataa agcaatagca tcacaaattt cacaaataaa gcattttttt
     8701 cactgcattc tagttgtggt ttgtccaaac tcatcaatgt atcttatcat gtctgtatac
     8761 cgtcgacctc tagctagagc ttggcgtaat catggtcata gctgtttcct gtgtgaaatt
     8821 gttatccgct cacaattcca cacaacatac gagccggaag cataaagtgt aaagcctggg
     8881 gtgcctaatg agtgagctaa ctcacattaa ttgcgttgcg ctcactgccc gctttccagt
     8941 cgggaaacct gtcgtgccag ctgcattaat gaatcggcca acgcgcgggg agaggcggtt
     9001 tgcgtattgg gcgctcttcc gcttcctcgc tcactgactc gctgcgctcg gtcgttcggc
     9061 tgcggcgagc ggtatcagct cactcaaagg cggtaatacg gttatccaca gaatcagggg
     9121 ataacgcagg aaagaacatg tgagcaaaag gccagcaaaa ggccaggaac cgtaaaaagg
     9181 ccgcgttgct ggcgtttttc cataggctcc gcccccctga cgagcatcac aaaaatcgac
     9241 gctcaagtca gaggtggcga aacccgacag gactataaag ataccaggcg tttccccctg
     9301 gaagctccct cgtgcgctct cctgttccga ccctgccgct taccggatac ctgtccgcct
     9361 ttctcccttc gggaagcgtg gcgctttctc atagctcacg ctgtaggtat ctcagttcgg
     9421 tgtaggtcgt tcgctccaag ctgggctgtg tgcacgaacc ccccgttcag cccgaccgct
     9481 gcgccttatc cggtaactat cgtcttgagt ccaacccggt aagacacgac ttatcgccac
     9541 tggcagcagc cactggtaac aggattagca gagcgaggta tgtaggcggt gctacagagt
     9601 tcttgaagtg gtggcctaac tacggctaca ctagaagaac agtatttggt atctgcgctc
     9661 tgctgaagcc agttaccttc ggaaaaagag ttggtagctc ttgatccggc aaacaaacca
     9721 ccgctggtag cggtggtttt tttgtttgca agcagcagat tacgcgcaga aaaaaaggat
     9781 ctcaagaaga tcctttgatc ttttctacgg ggtctgacgc tcagtggaac gaaaactcac
     9841 gttaagggat tttggtcatg agattatcaa aaaggatctt cacctagatc cttttaaatt
     9901 aaaaatgaag ttttaaatca atctaaagta tatatgagta aacttggtct gacagttacc
     9961 aatgcttaat cagtgaggca cctatctcag cgatctgtct atttcgttca tccatagttg
    10021 cctgactccc cgtcgtgtag ataactacga tacgggaggg cttaccatct ggccccagtg
    10081 ctgcaatgat accgcgagac ccacgctcac cggctccaga tttatcagca ataaaccagc
    10141 cagccggaag ggccgagcgc agaagtggtc ctgcaacttt atccgcctcc atccagtcta
    10201 ttaattgttg ccgggaagct agagtaagta gttcgccagt taatagtttg cgcaacgttg
    10261 ttgccattgc tacaggcatc gtggtgtcac gctcgtcgtt tggtatggct tcattcagct
    10321 ccggttccca acgatcaagg cgagttacat gatcccccat gttgtgcaaa aaagcggtta
    10381 gctccttcgg tcctccgatc gttgtcagaa gtaagttggc cgcagtgtta tcactcatgg
    10441 ttatggcagc actgcataat tctcttactg tcatgccatc cgtaagatgc ttttctgtga
    10501 ctggtgagta ctcaaccaag tcattctgag aatagtgtat gcggcgaccg agttgctctt
    10561 gcccggcgtc aatacgggat aataccgcgc cacatagcag aactttaaaa gtgctcatca
    10621 ttggaaaacg ttcttcgggg cgaaaactct caaggatctt accgctgttg agatccagtt
    10681 cgatgtaacc cactcgtgca cccaactgat cttcagcatc ttttactttc accagcgttt
    10741 ctgggtgagc aaaaacagga aggcaaaatg ccgcaaaaaa gggaataagg gcgacacgga
    10801 aatgttgaat actcatactc ttcctttttc aatattattg aagcatttat cagggttatt
    10861 gtctcatgag cggatacata tttgaatgta tttagaaaaa taaacaaata ggggttccgc
    10921 gcacatttcc ccgaaaagtg ccacctgac
//
