>Addgene plasmid #80902 | FCK-Chronos-GFP | addgene full sequence | sequence record 172988 | Addgene NGS Result
TTGCCGATTTCGGCCTATTGGTTAAAAAATGAGCTGATTTAACAAAAATTTAACGCGAATTAATTCTGTG
GAATGTGTGTCAGTTAGGGTGTGGAAAGTCCCCAGGCTCCCCAGCAGGCAGAAGTATGCAAAGCATGCAT
CTCAATTAGTCAGCAACCAGGTGTGGAAAGTCCCCAGGCTCCCCAGCAGGCAGAAGTATGCAAAGCATGC
ATCTCAATTAGTCAGCAACCATAGTCCCGCCCCTAACTCCGCCCATCCCGCCCCTAACTCCGCCCAGTTC
CGCCCATTCTCCGCCCCATGGCTGACTAATTTTTTTTATTTATGCAGAGGCCGAGGCCGCCTCTGCCTCT
GAGCTATTCCAGAAGTAGTGAGGAGGCTTTTTTGGAGGCCTAGGCTTTTGCAAAAAGCTCCCGGGAGCTT
GTATATCCATTTTCGGATCTGATCAGCACGTGTTGACAATTAATCATCGGCATAGTATATCGGCATAGTA
TAATACGACAAGGTGAGGAACTAAACCATGGCCAAGTTGACCAGTGCCGTTCCGGTGCTCACCGCGCGCG
ACGTCGCCGGAGCGGTCGAGTTCTGGACCGACCGGCTCGGGTTCTCCCGGGACTTCGTGGAGGACGACTT
CGCCGGTGTGGTCCGGGACGACGTGACCCTGTTCATCAGCGCGGTCCAGGACCAGGTGGTGCCGGACAAC
ACCCTGGCCTGGGTGTGGGTGCGCGGCCTGGACGAGCTGTACGCCGAGTGGTCGGAGGTCGTGTCCACGA
ACTTCCGGGACGCCTCCGGGCCGGCCATGACCGAGATCGGCGAGCAGCCGTGGGGGCGGGAGTTCGCCCT
GCGCGACCCGGCCGGCAACTGCGTGCACTTCGTGGCCGAGGAGCAGGACTGACACGTGCTACGAGATTTC
GATTCCACCGCCGCCTTCTATGAAAGGTTGGGCTTCGGAATCGTTTTCCGGGACGCCGGCTGGATGATCC
TCCAGCGCGGGGATCTCATGCTGGAGTTCTTCGCCCACCCCAACTTGTTTATTGCAGCTTATAATGGTTA
CAAATAAAGCAATAGCATCACAAATTTCACAAATAAAGCATTTTTTTCACTGCATTCTAGTTGTGGTTTG
TCCAAACTCATCAATGTATCTTATCATGTCTGTATACCGTCGACCTCTAGCTAGAGCTTGGCGTAATCAT
GGTCATAGCTGTTTCCTGTGTGAAATTGTTATCCGCTCACAATTCCACACAACATACGAGCCGGAAGCAT
AAAGTGTAAAGCCTGGGGTGCCTAATGAGTGAGCTAACTCACATTAATTGCGTTGCGCTCACTGCCCGCT
TTCCAGTCGGGAAACCTGTCGTGCCAGCTGCATTAATGAATCGGCCAACGCGCGGGGAGAGGCGGTTTGC
GTATTGGGCGCTCTTCCGCTTCCTCGCTCACTGACTCGCTGCGCTCGGTCGTTCGGCTGCGGCGAGCGGT
ATCAGCTCACTCAAAGGCGGTAATACGGTTATCCACAGAATCAGGGGATAACGCAGGAAAGAACATGTGA
GCAAAAGGCCAGCAAAAGGCCAGGAACCGTAAAAAGGCCGCGTTGCTGGCGTTTTTCCATAGGCTCCGCC
CCCCTGACGAGCATCACAAAAATCGACGCTCAAGTCAGAGGTGGCGAAACCCGACAGGACTATAAAGATA
CCAGGCGTTTCCCCCTGGAAGCTCCCTCGTGCGCTCTCCTGTTCCGACCCTGCCGCTTACCGGATACCTG
TCCGCCTTTCTCCCTTCGGGAAGCGTGGCGCTTTCTCATAGCTCACGCTGTAGGTATCTCAGTTCGGTGT
AGGTCGTTCGCTCCAAGCTGGGCTGTGTGCACGAACCCCCCGTTCAGCCCGACCGCTGCGCCTTATCCGG
TAACTATCGTCTTGAGTCCAACCCGGTAAGACACGACTTATCGCCACTGGCAGCAGCCACTGGTAACAGG
ATTAGCAGAGCGAGGTATGTAGGCGGTGCTACAGAGTTCTTGAAGTGGTGGCCTAACTACGGCTACACTA
GAAGAACAGTATTTGGTATCTGCGCTCTGCTGAAGCCAGTTACCTTCGGAAAAAGAGTTGGTAGCTCTTG
ATCCGGCAAACAAACCACCGCTGGTAGCGGTGGTTTTTTTGTTTGCAAGCAGCAGATTACGCGCAGAAAA
AAAGGATCTCAAGAAGATCCTTTGATCTTTTCTACGGGGTCTGACGCTCAGTGGAACGAAAACTCACGTT
AAGGGATTTTGGTCATGAGATTATCAAAAAGGATCTTCACCTAGATCCTTTTAAATTAAAAATGAAGTTT
TAAATCAATCTAAAGTATATATGAGTAAACTTGGTCTGACAGTTACCAATGCTTAATCAGTGAGGCACCT
ATCTCAGCGATCTGTCTATTTCGTTCATCCATAGTTGCCTGACTCCCCGTCGTGTAGATAACTACGATAC
GGGAGGGCTTACCATCTGGCCCCAGTGCTGCAATGATACCGCGAGACCCACGCTCACCGGCTCCAGATTT
ATCAGCAATAAACCAGCCAGCCGGAAGGGCCGAGCGCAGAAGTGGTCCTGCAACTTTATCCGCCTCCATC
CAGTCTATTAATTGTTGCCGGGAAGCTAGAGTAAGTAGTTCGCCAGTTAATAGTTTGCGCAACGTTGTTG
CCATTGCTACAGGCATCGTGGTGTCACGCTCGTCGTTTGGTATGGCTTCATTCAGCTCCGGTTCCCAACG
ATCAAGGCGAGTTACATGATCCCCCATGTTGTGCAAAAAAGCGGTTAGCTCCTTCGGTCCTCCGATCGTT
GTCAGAAGTAAGTTGGCCGCAGTGTTATCACTCATGGTTATGGCAGCACTGCATAATTCTCTTACTGTCA
TGCCATCCGTAAGATGCTTTTCTGTGACTGGTGAGTACTCAACCAAGTCATTCTGAGAATAGTGTATGCG
GCGACCGAGTTGCTCTTGCCCGGCGTCAATACGGGATAATACCGCGCCACATAGCAGAACTTTAAAAGTG
CTCATCATTGGAAAACGTTCTTCGGGGCGAAAACTCTCAAGGATCTTACCGCTGTTGAGATCCAGTTCGA
TGTAACCCACTCGTGCACCCAACTGATCTTCAGCATCTTTTACTTTCACCAGCGTTTCTGGGTGAGCAAA
AACAGGAAGGCAAAATGCCGCAAAAAAGGGAATAAGGGCGACACGGAAATGTTGAATACTCATACTCTTC
CTTTTTCAATATTATTGAAGCATTTATCAGGGTTATTGTCTCATGAGCGGATACATATTTGAATGTATTT
AGAAAAATAAACAAATAGGGGTTCCGCGCACATTTCCCCGAAAAGTGCCACCTGACGTCGACGGATCGGG
AGATCTCCCGATCCCCTATGGTGCACTCTCAGTACAATCTGCTCTGATGCCGCATAGTTAAGCCAGTATC
TGCTCCCTGCTTGTGTGTTGGAGGTCGCTGAGTAGTGCGCGAGCAAAATTTAAGCTACAACAAGGCAAGG
CTTGACCGACAATTGCATGAAGAATCTGCTTAGGGTTAGGCGTTTTGCGCTGCTTCGCGATGTACGGGCC
AGATATACGCGTTGACATTGATTATTGACTAGTTATTAATAGTAATCAATTACGGGGTCATTAGTTCATA
GCCCATATATGGAGTTCCGCGTTACATAACTTACGGTAAATGGCCCGCCTGGCTGACCGCCCAACGACCC
CCGCCCATTGACGTCAATAATGACGTATGTTCCCATAGTAACGCCAATAGGGACTTTCCATTGACGTCAA
TGGGTGGAGTATTTACGGTAAACTGCCCACTTGGCAGTACATCAAGTGTATCATATGCCAAGTACGCCCC
CTATTGACGTCAATGACGGTAAATGGCCCGCCTGGCATTATGCCCAGTACATGACCTTATGGGACTTTCC
TACTTGGCAGTACATCTACGTATTAGTCATCGCTATTACCATGGTGATGCGGTTTTGGCAGTACATCAAT
GGGCGTGGATAGCGGTTTGACTCACGGGGATTTCCAAGTCTCCACCCCATTGACGTCAATGGGAGTTTGT
TTTGGCACCAAAATCAACGGGACTTTCCAAAATGTCGTAACAACTCCGCCCCATTGACGCAAATGGGCGG
TAGGCGTGTACGGTGGGAGGTCTATATAAGCAGCGCGTTTTGCCTGTACTGGGTCTCTCTGGTTAGACCA
GATCTGAGCCTGGGAGCTCTCTGGCTAACTAGGGAACCCACTGCTTAAGCCTCAATAAAGCTTGCCTTGA
GTGCTTCAAGTAGTGTGTGCCCGTCTGTTGTGTGACTCTGGTAACTAGAGATCCCTCAGACCCTTTTAGT
CAGTGTGGAAAATCTCTAGCAGTGGCGCCCGAACAGGGACTTGAAAGCGAAAGGGAAACCAGAGGAGCTC
TCTCGACGCAGGACTCGGCTTGCTGAAGCGCGCACGGCAAGAGGCGAGGGGCGGCGACTGGTGAGTACGC
CAAAAATTTTGACTAGCGGAGGCTAGAAGGAGAGAGATGGGTGCGAGAGCGTCAGTATTAAGCGGGGGAG
AATTAGATCGCGATGGGAAAAAATTCGGTTAAGGCCAGGGGGAAAGAAAAAATATAAATTAAAACATATA
GTATGGGCAAGCAGGGAGCTAGAACGATTCGCAGTTAATCCTGGCCTGTTAGAAACATCAGAAGGCTGTA
GACAAATACTGGGACAGCTACAACCATCCCTTCAGACAGGATCAGAAGAACTTAGATCATTATATAATAC
AGTAGCAACCCTCTATTGTGTGCATCAAAGGATAGAGATAAAAGACACCAAGGAAGCTTTAGACAAGATA
GAGGAAGAGCAAAACAAAAGTAAGACCACCGCACAGCAAGCGGCCGCTGATCTTCAGACCTGGAGGAGGA
GATATGAGGGACAATTGGAGAAGTGAATTATATAAATATAAAGTAGTAAAAATTGAACCATTAGGAGTAG
CACCCACCAAGGCAAAGAGAAGAGTGGTGCAGAGAGAAAAAAGAGCAGTGGGAATAGGAGCTTTGTTCCT
TGGGTTCTTGGGAGCAGCAGGAAGCACTATGGGCGCAGCGTCAATGACGCTGACGGTACAGGCCAGACAA
TTATTGTCTGGTATAGTGCAGCAGCAGAACAATTTGCTGAGGGCTATTGAGGCGCAACAGCATCTGTTGC
AACTCACAGTCTGGGGCATCAAGCAGCTCCAGGCAAGAATCCTGGCTGTGGAAAGATACCTAAAGGATCA
ACAGCTCCTGGGGATTTGGGGTTGCTCTGGAAAACTCATTTGCACCACTGCTGTGCCTTGGAATGCTAGT
TGGAGTAATAAATCTCTGGAACAGATTTGGAATCACACGACCTGGATGGAGTGGGACAGAGAAATTAACA
ATTACACAAGCTTAATACACTCCTTAATTGAAGAATCGCAAAACCAGCAAGAAAAGAATGAACAAGAATT
ATTGGAATTAGATAAATGGGCAAGTTTGTGGAATTGGTTTAACATAACAAATTGGCTGTGGTATATAAAA
TTATTCATAATGATAGTAGGAGGCTTGGTAGGTTTAAGAATAGTTTTTGCTGTACTTTCTATAGTGAATA
GAGTTAGGCAGGGATATTCACCATTATCGTTTCAGACCCACCTCCCAACCCCGAGGGGACCCGACAGGCC
CGAAGGAATAGAAGAAGAAGGTGGAGAGAGAGACAGAGACAGATCCATTCGATTAGTGAACGGATCGGCA
CTGCGTGCGCCAATTCTGCAGACAAATGGCAGTATTCATCCACAATTTTAAAAGAAAAGGGGGGATTGGG
GGGTACAGTGCAGGGGAAAGAATAGTAGACATAATAGCAACAGACATACAAACTAAAGAATTACAAAAAC
AAATTACAAAAATTCAAAATTTTCGGGTTTATTACAGGGACAGCAGAGATCCAGTTTGGTTAATTAACAT
TATGGCCTTAGGTCACTTCATCTCCATGGGGTTCTTCTTCTGATTTTCTAGAAAATGAGATGGGGGTGCA
GAGAGCTTCCTCAGTGACCTGCCCAGGGTCACATCAGAAATGTCAGAGCTAGAACTTGAACTCAGATTAC
TAATCTTAAATTCCATGCCTTGGGGGCATGCAAGTACGATATACAGAAGGAGTGAACTCATTAGGGCAGA
TGACCAATGAGTTTAGGAAAGAAGAGTCCAGGGCAGGGTACATCTACACCACCCGCCCAGCCCTGGGTGA
GTCCAGCCACGTTCACCTCATTATAGTTGCCTCTCTCCAGTCCTACCTTGACGGGAAGCACAAGCAGAAA
CTGGGACAGGAGCCCCAGGAGACCAAATCTTCATGGTCCCTCTGGGAGGATGGGTGGGGAGAGCTGTGGC
AGAGGCCTCAGGAGGGGCCCTGCTGCTCAGTGGTGACAGATAGGGGTGAGAAAGCAGACAGAGTCATTCC
GTCAGCATTCTGGGTCTGTTTGGTACTTCTTCTCACGCTAAGGTGGCGGTGTGATATGCACAATGGCTAA
AAAGCAGGGAGAGCTGGAAAGAAACAAGGACAGAGACAGAGGCCAAGTCAACCAGACCAATTCCCAGAGG
AAGCAAAGAAACCATTACAGAGACTACAAGGGGGAAGGGAAGGAGAGATGAATTAGCTTCCCCTGTAAAC
CTTAGAACCCAGCTGTTGCCAGGGCAACGGGGCAATACCTGTCTCTTCAGAGGAGATGAAGTTGCCAGGG
TAACTACATCCTGTCTTTCTCAAGGACCATCCCAGAATGTGGCACCCACTAGCCGTTACCATAGCAACTG
CCTCTTTGCCCCACTTAATCCCATCCCGTCTGTTAAAAGGGCCCTATAGTTGGAGGTGGGGGAGGTAGGA
AGAGCGATGATCACTTGTGGACTAAGTTTGTTCGCATCCCCTTCTCCAACCCCCTCAGTACATCACCCTG
GGGGAACAGGGTCCACTTGCTCCTGGGCCCACACAGTCCTGCAGTATTGTGTATATAAGGCCAGGGCAAA
GAGGAGCAGGTTTTAAAGTGAAAGGCAGGCAGGTGTTGGGGAGGCAGTTACCGGGGCAACGGGAACAGGG
CGTTTCGGAGGTGGTTGCCATGGGGACCTGGATGCTGACGAAGGCTCGCGAGGCTGTGAGCAGCCACAGT
GCCCTGCTCAGAAGCCCCAAGCTCGTCAGTCAAGCCGGTTCTCCGTTTGCACTCAGGAGCACGGGCAGGC
GAGTGGCCCCTAGTTCTGGGGGCAGCGGGGGATCCGCCACCATGGAAACAGCCGCCACAATGACCCACGC
CTTTATCTCAGCCGTGCCTAGCGCCGAAGCCACAATTAGAGGCCTGCTGAGCGCCGCAGCAGTGGTGACA
CCAGCAGCAGACGCTCACGGAGAAACCTCTAACGCCACAACAGCCGGAGCCGATCACGGTTGCTTCCCCC
ACATCAACCACGGAACCGAGCTGCAGCACAAGATCGCAGTGGGACTCCAGTGGTTCACCGTGATCGTGGC
TATCGTGCAGCTCATCTTCTACGGTTGGCACAGCTTCAAGGCCACAACCGGCTGGGAGGAGGTCTACGTC
TGCGTGATCGAGCTCGTCAAGTGCTTCATCGAGCTGTTCCACGAGGTCGACAGCCCAGCCACAGTGTACC
AGACCAACGGAGGAGCCGTGATTTGGCTGCGGTACAGCATGTGGCTCCTGACTTGCCCCGTGATCCTGAT
CCACCTGAGCAACCTGACCGGACTGCACGAAGAGTACAGCAAGCGGACCATGACCATCCTGGTGACCGAC
ATCGGCAACATCGTGTGGGGGATCACAGCCGCCTTTACAAAGGGCCCCCTGAAGATCCTGTTCTTCATGA
TCGGCCTGTTCTACGGCGTGACTTGCTTCTTCCAGATCGCCAAGGTGTATATCGAGAGCTACCACACCCT
GCCCAAAGGCGTCTGCCGGAAGATTTGCAAGATCATGGCCTACGTCTTCTTCTGCTCTTGGCTGATGTTC
CCCGTGATGTTCATCGCCGGACACGAGGGACTGGGCCTGATCACACCTTACACCAGCGGAATCGGCCACC
TGATCCTGGATCTGATCAGCAAGAACACTTGGGGCTTCCTGGGCCACCACCTGAGAGTGAAGATCCACGA
GCACATCCTGATCCACGGCGACATCCGGAAGACAACCACCATCAACGTGGCCGGCGAGAACATGGAGATC
GAGACCTTCGTCGACGAGGAGGAGGAGGGAGGAGTGGCGGCACCGGTAGTAGCAGTGAGCAAGGGCGAGG
AGCTGTTCACCGGGGTGGTGCCCATCCTGGTCGAGCTGGACGGCGACGTAAACGGCCACAAGTTCAGCGT
GTCCGGCGAGGGCGAGGGCGATGCCACCTACGGCAAGCTGACCCTGAAGTTCATTTGCACCACCGGCAAG
CTGCCCGTGCCCTGGCCCACCCTCGTGACCACCCTGACCTACGGCGTGCAGTGCTTCAGCCGCTACCCCG
ACCACATGAAGCAGCACGACTTCTTCAAGTCCGCCATGCCCGAAGGCTACGTCCAGGAGCGCACCATCTT
CTTCAAGGACGACGGCAACTACAAGACCCGCGCCGAGGTGAAGTTCGAGGGCGACACCCTGGTGAACCGC
ATCGAGCTGAAGGGCATCGACTTCAAGGAGGACGGCAACATCCTGGGGCACAAGCTGGAGTACAACTACA
ACAGCCACAACGTCTATATCATGGCCGACAAGCAGAAGAACGGCATCAAGGTGAACTTCAAGATCCGCCA
CAACATCGAGGACGGCAGCGTGCAGCTCGCCGACCACTACCAGCAGAACACCCCCATCGGCGACGGCCCC
GTGCTGCTGCCCGACAACCACTACCTGAGCACCCAGTCCGCCCTGAGCAAAGACCCCAACGAGAAGCGCG
ATCACATGGTCCTGCTGGAGTTCGTGACCGCCGCCGGGATCACTCTCGGCATGGACGAGCTGTACAAGTA
AGAATTCGATATCAAGCTTATCGATAATCAACCTCTGGATTACAAAATTTGTGAAAGATTGACTGGTATT
CTTAACTATGTTGCTCCTTTTACGCTATGTGGATACGCTGCTTTAATGCCTTTGTATCATGCTATTGCTT
CCCGTATGGCTTTCATTTTCTCCTCCTTGTATAAATCCTGGTTGCTGTCTCTTTATGAGGAGTTGTGGCC
CGTTGTCAGGCAACGTGGCGTGGTGTGCACTGTGTTTGCTGACGCAACCCCCACTGGTTGGGGCATTGCC
ACCACCTGTCAGCTCCTTTCCGGGACTTTCGCTTTCCCCCTCCCTATTGCCACGGCGGAACTCATCGCCG
CCTGCCTTGCCCGCTGCTGGACAGGGGCTCGGCTGTTGGGCACTGACAATTCCGTGGTGTTGTCGGGGAA
ATCATCGTCCTTTCCTTGGCTGCTCGCCTGTGTTGCCACCTGGATTCTGCGCGGGACGTCCTTCTGCTAC
GTCCCTTCGGCCCTCAATCCAGCGGACCTTCCTTCCCGCGGCCTGCTGCCGGCTCTGCGGCCTCTTCCGC
GTCTTCGCCTTCGCCCTCAGACGAGTCGGATCTCCCTTTGGGCCGCCTCCCCGCATCGATACCGTCGACC
TCGAGACCTAGAAAAACATGGAGCAATCACAAGTAGCAATACAGCAGCTACCAATGCTGATTGTGCCTGG
CTAGAAGCACAAGAGGAGGAGGAGGTGGGTTTTCCAGTCACACCTCAGGTACCTTTAAGACCAATGACTT
ACAAGGCAGCTGTAGATCTTAGCCACTTTTTAAAAGAAAAGGGGGGACTGGAAGGGCTAATTCACTCCCA
ACGAAGACAAGATATCCTTGATCTGTGGATCTACCACACACAAGGCTACTTCCCTGATTGGCAGAACTAC
ACACCAGGGCCAGGGATCAGATATCCACTGACCTTTGGATGGTGCTACAAGCTAGTACCAGTTGAGCAAG
AGAAGGTAGAAGAAGCCAATGAAGGAGAGAACACCCGCTTGTTACACCCTGTGAGCCTGCATGGGATGGA
TGACCCGGAGAGAGAAGTATTAGAGTGGAGGTTTGACAGCCGCCTAGCATTTCATCACATGGCCCGAGAG
CTGCATCCGGACTGTACTGGGTCTCTCTGGTTAGACCAGATCTGAGCCTGGGAGCTCTCTGGCTAACTAG
GGAACCCACTGCTTAAGCCTCAATAAAGCTTGCCTTGAGTGCTTCAAGTAGTGTGTGCCCGTCTGTTGTG
TGACTCTGGTAACTAGAGATCCCTCAGACCCTTTTAGTCAGTGTGGAAAATCTCTAGCAGGGCCCGTTTA
AACCCGCTGATCAGCCTCGACTGTGCCTTCTAGTTGCCAGCCATCTGTTGTTTGCCCCTCCCCCGTGCCT
TCCTTGACCCTGGAAGGTGCCACTCCCACTGTCCTTTCCTAATAAAATGAGGAAATTGCATCGCATTGTC
TGAGTAGGTGTCATTCTATTCTGGGGGGTGGGGTGGGGCAGGACAGCAAGGGGGAGGATTGGGAAGACAA
TAGCAGGCATGCTGGGGATGCGGTGGGCTCTATGGCTTCTGAGGCGGAAAGAACCAGCTGGGGCTCTAGG
GGGTATCCCC
[124 nt withheld, positions 10581-10704]
C
[91 nt withheld, positions 10706-10796]
A
[49 nt withheld, positions 10798-10846]
CCTTTGACGTTGGAGTCCACGTTCTTTAATAGTGGACTCTTGTTCCAAACTGGAACAACACTCAACCCTA
TCTCGGTCTATTCTTTTGATTTATAAGGGATT
Features (pLannotate 1.2.2; 31 found; start..end, strand, type, name):
     75..404     +  promoter       SV40 promoter: SV40 enhancer and early promoter
    452..499     +  promoter       EM7 promoter: synthetic bacterial promoter&nbsp
    518..892     +  CDS            BleoR: antibiotic-binding protein; Sh ble from Streptoalloteichus hindustanus; confers resistance to bleomycin, phleomycin, and Zeocin™
    902..1027    +  CDS            ble (fragment): BLE_KLEPN - Experimental evidence at protein level: Swiss-Prot protein existence level 1. Binding protein with a strong affinity to the bleomycin family of antibiotics. Binds to CL990; an antimitotic-antibiotic compound. From Klebsiella pneumoniae.
   1022..1143    +  polyA_signal   SV40 poly(A) signal: SV40 polyadenylation signal
   1214..1236    -  protein_bind   lac operator (fragment): The lac repressor binds to the lac operator to inhibit transcription in E. coli. This inhibition can be relieved by adding lactose or isopropyl-β-D-thiogalactopyranoside (IPTG). lac repressor encoded by lacI
   1240..1270    -  promoter       lac promoter: promoter for the E. coli lac operon
   1285..1306    -  protein_bind   CAP binding site: CAP binding activates transcription in the presence of cAMP. E. coli catabolite activator protein
   1319..1411    -  CDS            lacI (fragment): lac repressor; lacI; The lac repressor binds to the lac operator to inhibit transcription in E. coli. This inhibition can be relieved by adding lactose or isopropyl-β-D-thiogalactopyranoside (IPTG).
   1594..2182    -  rep_origin     ori: high-copy-number ColE1/pMB1/pBR322/pUC origin of replication
   2353..3213    -  CDS            AmpR: β-lactamase; bla; confers resistance to ampicillin, carbenicillin, and related antibiotics
   3214..3318    -  promoter       AmpR promoter: bla
   3377..3429    -  misc_feature   bom (fragment): basis of mobility region from pBR322
   3584..3963    +  enhancer       CMV enhancer: human cytomegalovirus immediate early enhancer
   3964..4163    +  promoter       CMV promoter: human cytomegalovirus (CMV) immediate early promoter
   4181..4361    +  LTR            5' LTR (truncated): truncated 5' long terminal repeat (LTR) from HIV-1
   4408..4533    +  misc_feature   HIV-1 Ψ: packaging signal of human immunodeficiency virus type 1
   4517..4880    +  CDS            HIV-1 gag (fragment): gag protein from human immunodeficiency virus 1; gag
   5026..5259    +  misc_feature   RRE: The Rev response element (RRE) of HIV-1 allows for Rev-dependent mRNA export from the nucleus to the cytoplasm.
   5636..5736    +  CDS            Rev (fragment): human immunodeficiency virus 1 (HIV-1) Rev protein; rev; enhances nuclear export of unspliced and incompletely spliced viral mRNAs
   5786..5903    +  misc_feature   cPPT/CTS: central polypurine tract and central termination sequence of HIV-1
   5948..7236    +  promoter       CaMKII promoter: promoter for the mouse calcium/calmodulin-dependent kinase II α subunit
   7878..7905    +  CDS            CoChR (fragment): high-photocurrent channelrhodopsin from Chloromonas oogama (Shemesh et al., 2017)
   8245..8961    +  CDS            EGFP: the original enhanced GFP (Yang et al., 1996) mammalian codon-optimized
   8962..8986    +  misc_feature   MCS (fragment): pBluescript multiple cloning site
   8986..9574    +  misc_feature   WPRE: woodchuck hepatitis virus posttranscriptional regulatory element
   9511..10092   +  CDS            nef (fragment): NEF_HV1H2 - Experimental evidence at protein level: Swiss-Prot protein existence level 1. Extracellular Nef protein targets CD4(+) T-lymphocytes for apoptosis by interacting with CXCR4 surface receptors. From Human immunodeficiency virus type 1 group M subtype B (isolate HXB2) (HIV-1).
  10099..10279   +  LTR            5' LTR (truncated): truncated 5' long terminal repeat (LTR) from HIV-1
  10311..10535   +  polyA_signal   bGH poly(A) signal: bovine growth hormone polyadenylation signal
  10539..10560   +  promoter       SV40 promoter (fragment): SV40 enhancer and early promoter
  10581..61      +  rep_origin     f1 ori (across the origin) (sequence partly withheld): f1 bacteriophage origin of replication; arrow indicates direction of (+) strand synthesis
