[The description below was written by a language model from this plasmid's Addgene catalogue record, the feature table of its GenBank file and pLannotate feature annotations shown in this document.]
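Description:
FCK-Chronos-GFP is an HIV-1-based lentiviral transfer plasmid of about 10.9 kb, built on the FCK(1.3)GW backbone, for expressing the channelrhodopsin Chronos fused to GFP in mammalian neurons. It is propagated in E. coli through a ColE1/pUC-type origin with ampicillin selection. The catalogue lists it as low copy and recommends a recombination-deficient strain, as is usual for plasmids carrying repeated LTR sequences. The backbone also carries an f1 origin and an SV40/EM7-driven bleomycin/Zeocin resistance cassette. This cassette lies outside the LTR-flanked region, so it would not be packaged into virus.

The viral genome is transcribed from a CMV enhancer/promoter fused to a truncated 5' LTR. Downstream are the Psi packaging signal with a partial gag fragment, the Rev response element for nuclear export of the full-length RNA, and the cPPT/CTS, which aids nuclear import of the reverse-transcribed genome. The internal expression cassette uses a roughly 1.3 kb mouse CaMKIIα promoter, commonly used to bias expression toward excitatory neurons. A Kozak sequence follows, then the 1.7 kb Chronos-GFP insert cloned between BamHI and EcoRI. Chronos is the channelrhodopsin from the green alga Stigeoclonium helveticum (also called ChR90), with EGFP fused to its C terminus for visualisation. The feature tables annotate only the EGFP portion, plus a short match to a related channelrhodopsin, and leave the Chronos coding region itself unlabelled. A WPRE boosts transcript stability and expression. The cassette ends with a second truncated LTR and a bGH polyadenylation signal.

The record states the purpose as lentivirus-mediated Chronos-GFP expression under CaMKII control, and the associated publication concerns independent optical excitation of distinct neural populations.
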