Addgene plasmid #80902: FCK-Chronos-GFP
Purpose: Lenti-mediated expression of Chronos-GFP under the CaMKII promoter.
Depositing lab: Edward Boyden. Depositing organization: Massachusetts Institute of Technology. Publication: Independent optical excitation of distinct neural populations. Klapoetke NC, Murata Y, Kim SS, Pulver SR, Birdsey-Benson A, Cho YK, Morimoto TK, Chuong AS, Carpenter EJ, Tian Z, Wang J, Xie Y, Yan Z, Zhang Y, Chow BY, Surek B, Melkonian M, Jayaraman V, Constantine-Paton M, Wong GK, Boyden ES. Nat Methods. 2014 Mar;11(3):338-46. doi: 10.1038/nmeth.2836. Epub 2014 Feb 9. PubMed 24509633.
Backbone
  Vector backbone: FCK (1.3)GW
  Backbone manufacturer: Pavel Osten
  Backbone size w/o insert (bp): 9240
  Total vector size (bp): 10947
  Vector type: Mammalian Expression, Lentiviral
Growth in bacteria
  Bacterial resistance: Ampicillin, 100 μg/mL
  Growth temperature: 37°C
  Growth strain: Stbl3
  Growth instructions: Use recombinase-free E. coli (e.g., Invitrogen's Stbl3).
  Copy number: Low Copy
Gene/Insert
  Gene/Insert name: Chronos-GFP (alt names: Stigeoclonium helveticum channelrhodopsin-GFP; ChR90-GFP)
  Species: Stigeoclonium helveticum
  Insert size (bp): 1707
  GenBank ID: KF992040
  Promoter: CaMKII
  Tag / fusion protein: GFP (C terminal on insert)
  Cloning method: Restriction Enzyme; 5′ cloning site BamHI (not destroyed); 3′ cloning site EcoRI (not destroyed)
  Sequencing primers: 5′ GCTGTGAGCAGCCACAGTG; 3′ GCAATAGCATGATACAAAGGC
Terms and licenses: Academic/Nonprofit Terms; Industry Terms: Not Available to Industry
Depositor comments: PLEASE CONTACT ED BOYDEN () FOR DETAILS ON THIS REAGENT AND FURTHER REAGENTS IN THIS LINE.
How to cite: FCK-Chronos-GFP was a gift from Edward Boyden (Addgene plasmid # 80902 ; http://n2t.net/addgene:80902 ; RRID:Addgene_80902)
