>Addgene plasmid #80902 | FCK-Chronos-GFP | addgene partial sequence | sequence record 158607 | CaMKIIa_prom_F1221 5'-CGTCAGTCAAGCCGGTTCTC-3'
GGGCAGGCGAGTGGCCCCTAGTTCTGGGGGCAGCGGGGGATCCGCCACCATGGAAACAGCCGCCACAATG
ACCCACGCCTTTATCTCAGCCGTGCCTAGCGCCGAAGCCACAATTAGAGGCCTGCTGAGCGCCGCAGCAG
TGGTGACACCAGCAGCAGACGCTCACGGAGAAACCTCTAACGCCACAACAGCCGGAGCCGATCACGGTTG
CTTCCCCCACATCAACCACGGAACCGAGCTGCAGCACAAGATCGCAGTGGGACTCCAGTGGTTCACCGTG
ATCGTGGCTATCGTGCAGCTCATCTTCTACGGTTGGCACAGCTTCAAGGCCACAACCGGCTGGGAGGAGG
TCTACGTCTGCGTGATCGAGCTCGTCAAGTGCTTCATCGAGCTGTTCCACGAGGTCGACAGCCCAGCCAC
AGTGTACCAGACCAACGGAGGAGCCGTGATTTGGCTGCGGTACAGCATGTGGCTCCTGACTTGCCCCGTG
ATCCTGATCCACCTGAGCAACCTGACCGGACTGCACGAAGAGTACAGCAAGCGGACCATGACCATCCTGG
TGACCGACATCGGCAACATCGTGTGGGGGATCACAGCCGCCTTTACAAAGGGCCCCCTGAAGATCCTGTT
CTTCATGATCGGCCTGTTCTACGGCGTGACTTGCTTCTTCCAGATCGCCAAGGTGTATATCGAGAGCTAC
CACACCCTGCCCAAAGGCGTCTGCCGGAAGATTTGCAAGATCATGGCCTACGTCTTCTTCTGCTCTTGGC
TGATGTTCCCCGTGATGTTCATCGCCGGACACGAGGGACTGGGCCTGATCACACCTTACACCAGCGGAAT
CGGCCACCTGATCCTGGATCTGATCAGCAAGAACACTTGGGGCTTCCTGGGCCACCACCTGAGAGTGAAG
ATCCACGAGCACATCCTGATCCACGGCGACATCCGGAAGACAACCACCATCAACGTGGCCGGCGAGAACA
TGGAGATCGAGACCTTCGTCGA
