>Addgene plasmid #80902 | FCK-Chronos-GFP | addgene partial sequence | sequence record 158608 | Futet-R 5'-CAAAGGCATTAAAGCAGCGT-3'
AAGGAGCAACATAGTTAAGAATACCAGTCAATCTTTCACAAATTTTGTAATCCAGAGGTTGATTATCGAT
AAGCTTGATATCGAATTCTTACTTGTACAGCTCGTCCATGCCGAGAGTGATCCCGGCGGCGGTCACGAAC
TCCAGCAGGACCATGTGATCGCGCTTCTCGTTGGGGTCTTTGCTCAGGGCGGACTGGGTGCTCAGGTAGT
GGTTGTCGGGCAGCAGCACGGGGCCGTCGCCGATGGGGGTGTTCTGCTGGTAGTGGTCGGCGAGCTGCAC
GCTGCCGTCCTCGATGTTGTGGCGGATCTTGAAGTTCACCTTGATGCCGTTCTTCTGCTTGTCGGCCATG
ATATAGACGTTGTGGCTGTTGTAGTTGTACTCCAGCTTGTGCCCCAGGATGTTGCCGTCCTCCTTGAAGT
CGATGCCCTTCAGCTCGATGCGGTTCACCAGGGTGTCGCCCTCGAACTTCACCTCGGCGCGGGTCTTGTA
GTTGCCGTCGTCCTTGAAGAAGATGGTGCGCTCCTGGACGTAGCCTTCGGGCATGGCGGACTTGAAGAAG
TCGTGCTGCTTCATGTGGTCGGGGTAGCGGCTGAAGCACTGCACGCCGTAGGTCAGGGTGGTCACGAGGG
TGGGCCAGGGCACGGGCAGCTTGCCGGTGGTGCAAATGAACTTCAGGGTCAGCTTGCCGTAGGTGGCATC
GCCCTCGCCCTCGCCGGACACGCTGAACTTGTGGCCGTTTACGTCGCCGTCCAGCTCGACCAGGATGGGC
ACCACCCCGGTGAACAGCTCCTCGCCCTTGCTCACTGCTACTACCGGTGCCGCCACTCCTCCCTCCTCCT
CCTCGTCGACGAAGGTCTCGATCTCCATGTTCTCGCCGGCCACGTTGATGGTGGTTGTCTTCCGGATGTC
GCCGTGGATCAGGATGTGCTCGTGGATCTTCACTCTCAGGTGGTGGCCCAGGAAGCCCCA
